>Addgene plasmid #43451 | II-TGGA | depositor partial sequence | sequence record 58716 | II-TGGA sequence 426 bps
CGTCTCGCTTAACCCCAGAGCAGGTCGTGGCCATTGCCTCGAATGGAGGGGGCAAACAGGCGTTGGAAAC
CGTACAACGATTGCTGCCGGTGCTGTGCCAAGCGCACGGACTCACCCCAGAGCAGGTCGTGGCAATCGCG
AGCAATAACGGCGGAAAACAGGCTTTGGAAACGGTGCAGAGGCTCCTTCCAGTGCTGTGCCAAGCGCACG
GCCTCACCCCAGAGCAGGTCGTGGCAATCGCGAGCAATAACGGCGGAAAACAGGCTTTGGAAACGGTGCA
GAGGCTCCTTCCAGTGCTGTGCCAAGCGCACGGATTAACCCCAGAGCAGGTCGTGGCAATCGCCTCCAAC
ATTGGCGGGAAACAGGCACTCGAGACTGTCCAGCGCCTGCTTCCCGTGCTGTGCCAAGCGCACGGGCTCA
GAGACG
