>Addgene plasmid #43451 | II-TGGA | addgene partial sequence | sequence record 61461 | M13-F20 5'-TGTAAAACGACGGCCAGT-3'
TAAGGGCGAATTGGGCCCTTCTAGATGCATGCTCGAGCGGCCGCCAGTGTGATGGATATCTGCAGAATTC
GCCCTTCTTTCCTGTGCCCACGTCTCTGAGCCCGTGCGCTTGGCACAGCACGGGAAGCAGGCGCTGGACA
GTCTCGAGTGCCTGTTTCCCGCCAATGTTGGAGGCGATTGCCACGACCTGCTCTGGGGTTAATCCGTGCG
CTTGGCACAGCACTGGAAGGAGCCTCTGCACCGTTTCCAAAGCCTGTTTTCCGCCGTTATTGCTCGCGAT
TGCCACGACCTGCTCTGGGGTGAGGCCGTGCGCTTGGCACAGCACTGGAAGGAGCCTCTGCACCGTTTCC
AAAGCCTGTTTTCCGCCGTTATTGCTCGCGATTGCCACGACCTGCTCTGGGGTGAGTCCGTGCGCTTGGC
ACAGCACCGGCAGCAATCGTTGTACGGTTTCCAACGCCTGTTTGCCCCCTCCATTCGAGGCAATGGCCAC
GACCTGCTCTGGGGTTAAGCGAGACGCGCTAGGACGGCAAGGGCGAATTCCAGCACACTGGCGGCCGTTA
CTAGTGGATCCGAGCTCGGTACCAAGCTTGATGCATAGCTTGAGTATTCTATAGTGTCACCTAAATAGCT
TGGCGTAATCATGGTCATAGCTGTTTCCTGTGTGAAATTGTTATCCGCTCACAATTCCACACAACATACG
AGCCGGAAGCATAAAGTGTAAAGCCTGGGGTGCCTAATGAGTGAGCTAACTCACATTAATTGCGTTGCGC
TCACTGCCCGCTTTCCAGTCGGGAAACCTGTCGTGCCAGCTGCATTAATGAATCGGCCAACGCGCGGGGA
GAGGCGGTTTGCGTATTGGGCGCTCTTCCGCTTCCTCGCTCACTGACTCGCTGCGCTCGGTCGTTCGGCT
GCGGCGAGCGGTATCAC
