[The description below was written by a language model from this plasmid's Addgene catalogue record.]
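Description:
II-TGGA is a bacterial cloning plasmid built on the commercial pCRII-TOPO backbone (about 4.0 kb without insert), into which a 426 bp synthetic fragment was introduced by TOPO cloning. It is a high-copy plasmid maintained in E. coli and carries resistance to both ampicillin and kanamycin, as is standard for this backbone, so either or both antibiotics can be used for selection. The insert sits between T7 and M13-reverse priming sites, which the record lists for sequence verification. No feature table is provided, so the individual backbone elements are not itemised in the record.

The insert is described only as synthetic and named II-TGGA; the record does not spell out what it encodes. The associated publication describes a TALEN genome-editing system for generating human stem cell-based disease models. In that context, the name and the insert size are consistent with a pre-assembled block of four TALE repeat modules recognising the bases T, G, G and A, with "II" plausibly indicating the block's position in a hierarchical assembly scheme. This is an inference from the naming rather than a stated fact. The plasmid has no eukaryotic promoter or expression function recorded and appears to be a storage and propagation vector for a library component, from which the fragment would be released or amplified and joined with other blocks to build a custom TALE DNA-binding array in a separate nuclease expression vector. Distribution is limited to academic and nonprofit users.
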