Addgene plasmid #43451: II-TGGA
Depositing lab: Chad Cowan & Kiran Musunuru. Depositing organization: Harvard University. Publication: A TALEN Genome-Editing System for Generating Human Stem Cell-Based Disease Models. Ding Q, Lee YK, Schaefer EA, Peters DT, Veres A, Kim K, Kuperwasser N, Motola DL, Meissner TB, Hendriks WT, Trevisan M, Gupta RM, Moisan A, Banks E, Friesen M, Schinzel RT, Xia F, Tang A, Xia Y, Figueroa E, Wann A, Ahfeldt T, Daheron L, Zhang F, Rubin LL, Peng LF, Chung RT, Musunuru K, Cowan CA. Cell Stem Cell. 2012 Dec 12. pii: S1934-5909(12)00645-5. doi: 10.1016/j.stem.2012.11.011. PubMed 23246482.
Backbone
  Vector backbone: pCRII-TOPO
  Backbone manufacturer: Invitrogen
  Backbone size w/o insert (bp): 3973
  Vector type: Bacterial Cloning
Growth in bacteria
  Bacterial resistance: Ampicillin and Kanamycin, 100 & 50 μg/mL
  Growth temperature: 37°C
  Growth strain: Top10
  Copy number: High Copy
Gene/Insert
  Gene/Insert name: II-TGGA
  Species: Synthetic
  Insert size (bp): 426
  Cloning method: TOPO Cloning
  Sequencing primers: 5′ T7; 3′ M13-rev
Terms and licenses: Academic/Nonprofit Terms; Industry Terms: Not Available to Industry
How to cite: II-TGGA was a gift from Chad Cowan & Kiran Musunuru (Addgene plasmid # 43451 ; http://n2t.net/addgene:43451 ; RRID:Addgene_43451)
